Addgene plasmid #208278: RGG-BcLOV-mCh-SOS
Purpose: Expresses RGG-BcLOV-SOS for optogenetic activation of Ras/Erk signaling. Includes an mCherry tag.
Depositing lab: Lukasz Bugaj. Depositing organization: University of Pennsylvania. Publication: Optogenetic clustering and membrane translocation of the BcLOV4 photoreceptor. Pal AA, Benman W, Mumford TR, Huang Z, Chow BY, Bugaj LJ. Proc Natl Acad Sci U S A. 2023 Aug 8;120(32):e2221615120. doi: 10.1073/pnas.2221615120. Epub 2023 Aug 1. PubMed 37527339.
Backbone
  Vector backbone: PHR
  Vector type: Lentiviral
Growth in bacteria
  Bacterial resistance: Ampicillin, 100 μg/mL
  Growth temperature: 37°C
  Growth strain: NEB Stable
  Copy number: Unknown
Gene/Insert
  Gene/Insert name: RGG-BcLOV-mCh-SOS
  Species: H. sapiens (human); Botrytis cinerea
  Promoter: pCMV
  Cloning method: Gibson Cloning
  Sequencing primers: 5′ gcttcccgagctctataaaagagc; 3′ tgacaacgggccacaactcctc
Terms and licenses: Academic/Nonprofit Terms; Industry Terms: Not Available to Industry
How to cite: RGG-BcLOV-mCh-SOS was a gift from Lukasz Bugaj (Addgene plasmid # 208278 ; http://n2t.net/addgene:208278 ; RRID:Addgene_208278)
