[The description below was written by a language model from this plasmid's Addgene catalogue record and pLannotate feature annotations shown in this document.]
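Description:
RGG-BcLOV-mCh-SOS is a 13.5 kb HIV-1-based lentiviral transfer plasmid on the pHR backbone, built to express a light-controlled activator of Ras/Erk signaling in mammalian cells. It is propagated in E. coli through a high-copy ColE1/pUC-type origin with ampicillin selection (AmpR with its own bla promoter). The backbone also carries remnants typical of older pHR vectors: fragments of the tetracycline resistance gene, bom and rop, and an SV40 promoter–gpt cassette with the SV40 small t intron and polyadenylation signal. The viral elements comprise a truncated 5' LTR, the Ψ packaging signal with a partial gag sequence, the RRE for Rev-dependent nuclear export, the cPPT/CTS, a WPRE downstream of the transgene to boost expression, and a self-inactivating ΔU3 3' LTR. Packaging functions must therefore be supplied in trans.

The payload is a single fusion open reading frame. At the N-terminus is a fragment matching C. elegans LAF-1, corresponding to the RGG domain of the construct name, a disordered region known to promote self-association. It is followed by BcLOV4, the Botrytis cinerea blue-light photoreceptor, whose LOV domain the annotation tool detected only as a phototropin-like fragment. Next come mCherry for visualization and a fragment annotated as human SOS2, a Ras guanine nucleotide exchange factor. The associated publication concerns BcLOV4 clustering and membrane translocation, so illumination presumably brings the SOS fragment to the membrane, where it can activate Ras.

The catalogue lists the promoter as pCMV, but the feature table places an SFFV promoter immediately upstream of the fusion and annotates no CMV promoter. The driving promoter should therefore be checked against the sequence.
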