Features (pLannotate 1.2.2; 36 found; start..end, strand, type, name):
    982..1284    +  CDS            PHOT (fragment): PHOT_CHLRE - Experimental evidence at protein level: Swiss-Prot protein existence level 1. Protein kinase that acts as a blue light photoreceptor (PubMed:15695460, PubMed:24285544). Required for non-photochemical quenching (NPQ), a mechanism that converts and dissipates the harmful excess absorbed light energy into heat and protect the photosynthetic apparatus from photo-oxidative damage (PubMed:27626383). Controls the energy-dependent chlorophyll fluorescence quenching (qE) activity of chlorophyll excited states by inducing the expression of the qE effector protein LHCSR3 in high light intens
   2023..2730    +  CDS            mCherry: mCherry is a basic (constitutively fluorescent) red fluorescent protein published in 2004, derived from Discosoma sp.. It is reported to be a very rapidly-maturing monomer with low acid sensitivity.
   2755..4212    +  CDS            SOS2 (fragment): SOS2_HUMAN - Experimental evidence at protein level: Swiss-Prot protein existence level 1. Promotes the exchange of Ras-bound GDP by GTP. From Homo sapiens (Human).
   4264..4294    +  misc_feature   MCS (fragment): pUC18/19 multiple cloning site
   4295..4313    +  misc_feature   MCS (fragment): pBluescript multiple cloning site
   4313..4901    +  misc_feature   WPRE: woodchuck hepatitis virus posttranscriptional regulatory element
   4902..4924    +  misc_feature   MCS (fragment): pBluescript multiple cloning site
   4941..5009    +  CDS            nef (fragment): NEF_HV1Z2 - Experimental evidence at protein level: Swiss-Prot protein existence level 1. Extracellular Nef protein targets CD4(+) T-lymphocytes for apoptosis by interacting with CXCR4 surface receptors. From Human immunodeficiency virus type 1 group M subtype D (isolate Z2/CDC-Z34) (HIV-1).
   5011..5244    +  LTR            3' LTR (ΔU3): self-inactivating 3' long terminal repeat (LTR) from HIV-1
   5269..5287    -  promoter       SP6 promoter: promoter for bacteriophage SP6 RNA polymerase
   5515..5794    +  CDS            TcR (fragment): tetracycline efflux protein; tet; confers resistance to tetracycline
   5795..5843    -  misc_feature   bom (fragment): basis of mobility region from pBR322
   5945..5980    -  CDS            rop (fragment): Rop protein, which maintains plasmids at low copy number; rop
   6075..6179    +  promoter       AmpR promoter: bla
   6180..7040    +  CDS            AmpR: β-lactamase; bla; confers resistance to ampicillin, carbenicillin, and related antibiotics
   7211..7799    +  rep_origin     ori: high-copy-number ColE1/pMB1/pBR322/pUC origin of replication
   7982..8038    +  CDS            lacI (fragment): lac repressor; lacI; The lac repressor binds to the lac operator to inhibit transcription in E. coli. This inhibition can be relieved by adding lactose or isopropyl-β-D-thiogalactopyranoside (IPTG).
   8045..8374    +  promoter       SV40 promoter: SV40 enhancer and early promoter
   8574..8693    +  CDS            gpt (fragment): XGPT_ECOLI - Also known as gpp, gxu. Experimental evidence at protein level: Swiss-Prot protein existence level 1. Purine salvage pathway enzyme that catalyzes the transfer of the ribosyl-5-phosphate group from 5-phospho-alpha-D-ribose 1- diphosphate (PRPP) to the N9 position of the 6-oxopurines guanine and xanthine to form the corresponding ribonucleotides GMP (guanosine 5'- monophosphate) and XMP (xanthosine 5'-monophosphate), with the release of PPi. To a lesser extent, also acts on hypoxanthine (PubMed:9100006, PubMed:3886014). Does not ribophosphorylate adenine (PubMed:3886014). From Esch
   8693..9028    +  CDS            gpt (fragment): XGPT_ECOLI - Also known as gpp, gxu. Experimental evidence at protein level: Swiss-Prot protein existence level 1. Purine salvage pathway enzyme that catalyzes the transfer of the ribosyl-5-phosphate group from 5-phospho-alpha-D-ribose 1- diphosphate (PRPP) to the N9 position of the 6-oxopurines guanine and xanthine to form the corresponding ribonucleotides GMP (guanosine 5'- monophosphate) and XMP (xanthosine 5'-monophosphate), with the release of PPi. To a lesser extent, also acts on hypoxanthine (PubMed:9100006, PubMed:3886014). Does not ribophosphorylate adenine (PubMed:3886014). From Esch
   9123..9428    +  CDS            frsA (fragment): FRSA_ECOLI - Also known as yafA. Experimental evidence at protein level: Swiss-Prot protein existence level 1. Catalyzes the hydrolysis of esters (PubMed:15808744). Displays esterase activity toward pNP-butyrate (PubMed:15808744). May stimulate mixed-acid fermentation by acting as a fermentation/respiration switch that down-regulates respiration and up- regulates fermentation rates (PubMed:15169777). From Escherichia coli (strain K12).
   9432..9506    +  CDS            small t antigen (fragment): SV40 (simian virus 40) small t antigen
   9508..9573    +  intron         small t intron: SV40 (simian virus 40) small t antigen intron
   9703..9723    +  CDS            SV40 NLS: nuclear localization signal of SV40 (simian virus 40) large T antigen
  10042..10125   +  CDS            large T antigen (fragment): large T antigen from SV40 (simian virus 40)
  10148..10282   +  polyA_signal   SV40 poly(A) signal: SV40 polyadenylation signal
  10449..10778   +  CDS            nef (fragment): NEF_HV1BR - Experimental evidence at protein level: Swiss-Prot protein existence level 1. Extracellular Nef protein targets CD4(+) T-lymphocytes for apoptosis by interacting with CXCR4 surface receptors (PubMed:14990729). From Human immunodeficiency virus type 1 group M subtype B (isolate BRU/LAI) (HIV-1).
  10826..11083   +  LTR            5' LTR (truncated): truncated 5' long terminal repeat (LTR) from HIV-1
  11130..11255   +  misc_feature   HIV-1 Ψ: packaging signal of human immunodeficiency virus type 1
  11239..11577   +  CDS            HIV-1 gag (fragment): gag protein from human immunodeficiency virus 1; gag
  11752..11985   +  misc_feature   RRE: The Rev response element (RRE) of HIV-1 allows for Rev-dependent mRNA export from the nucleus to the cytoplasm.
  12362..12462   +  CDS            Rev (fragment): human immunodeficiency virus 1 (HIV-1) Rev protein; rev; enhances nuclear export of unspliced and incompletely spliced viral mRNAs
  12499..12616   +  misc_feature   cPPT/CTS: central polypurine tract and central termination sequence of HIV-1
  12653..12685   -  misc_feature   MCS (fragment): pBluescript multiple cloning site
  12769..13176   +  promoter       SFFV promoter: spleen focus-forming virus long terminal repeat (LTR) promoter
  13210..276     +  CDS            laf-1 (fragment) (across the origin): DDX3_CAEEL - Experimental evidence at protein level: Swiss-Prot protein existence level 1. Multifunctional ATP-dependent RNA helicase (PubMed:27546789). Plays a role in RNA remodeling, but is not required for RNA unwinding (PubMed:27546789). Binds to RNA in a concentration-dependent manner to stimulate annealing between two complementary strands of RNA (PubMed:26015579, PubMed:27546789). This process is also dependent upon ATP; ATP reduces binding to RNA and subsequently diminishes RNA annealing (PubMed:27546789). Involved in many cellular processes, which do not necessarily require its ATPase
>Addgene plasmid #208278 | RGG-BcLOV-mCh-SOS | addgene full sequence | sequence record 415313 | Addgene NGS Result
GGGGGAGGAGGCAATCGCGGCTACAATAATAACCGCGGTGGGGGTGGAGGCGGCTATAATCGGCAGGACC
GTGGAGACGGCGGTTCTAGTAATTTCTCGCGGGGAGGGTATAACAACAGAGATGAGGGCTCAGACAACAG
AGGCTCAGGCAGATCATACAACAACGATCGGCGCGACAATGGTGGTGACGGGGGTAGCGGCAGCGGTAGC
ATGGCCACAGACGCAATCGACCATTACTACCAGAACAGAGACGGCCCCCCTTCCAGGAGCTTTAGCGACG
AATACGACTCATACAATAAGACAGCCCCTCTGCCACCTCTGAGCGCCTGCCCAGAGCGCGCCCAGACCCC
TAACAGCAAGAGAATCCCCATCACACCCAATTCCGCCAAGAGCACCTCCGAGTCTCCTCGGAGAATCACA
TTCTCTCGCGACGCAGGCAGCTCCACCAAGGGCAGCACCCAGACAAGCCCATCCAACCAGGGCTCCGTGT
CTAGCCGGAATGGCTCTAACGGAAATGGCCTGGGCCTGTCCTCTGCCGGCAACTTCGCCGATTTCTTTAG
CTCCGAGGTGTTTTATATCGTGCTGCACAATCCCACCACAGCCCACAGATTCCTGAAGTTTTGCCAGAGC
AGGGCCTGTTCCGAGAACCTGGAGTTTCTGCAGAAGATCGACGAGTACAATAGGCTGATCGATGAGGCCA
CACGCCTGCTGTCTACCATCTACAGCACATACGTGAGCAGCGAGGCCCCTAAGCAGATCAACATCTCTAA
TAGCCACGCCAGGCGCCTGAGCCACGACATCAAGGGAGCAACCCACAACGTGCTGCCCGGCCTGGAGGAT
ATCTTCAATGGCTCCCAGGAGCAGATCGAGAAGCTGCTGGCCTCTGACCTGTATCCTAGATTTGTGAAGC
ACCAGGTGACCGCATCCGCCACAATGGCCCTGGCAAACGACAAGGAGAGGTACCCAGGCCTGGGCGATTG
CTTCTGTCTGACAGACCCACGGAGAGCCGATAATCCCATCGTGTTCGCAAGCGACGGATTCGTGAGCGTG
ACCGGCTATTCCCGCTCTGATATCATCCCAAGGAACTGCCGCTTCCTGCAGGGCAGCTTTACCGACCGGC
AGGCCACAAAGAGGCTGCGCACCTCCATCGAGAATCGCGAGGAGACAGTGGAGCTGCTGCTGAACTATCG
GAAGAATGGCGATCCCTTTTGGAACCTGCTGTACGTGTCCCCTCTGCTGGACGGCAATGGCGATGTGAGA
TTCTTTCTGGGCGGCCAGATCAACTGTTCTACCACAATCCACAGCCGGACCGACGTGCTGAGAATCCTGA
GCCTGAACGACGAGGATACAGGCTCCTTCATCGAGGGCTCTAATAAGACCCCCAGCGTGCGGTCCAAGGA
GTCTAACAATGCCTCCAACTATGGCAAGACATCCTTCTTTAAGTCTTTTAAGAAGTACAAGGCCAATACC
GTGGAGATCAGAGACGAGGCCGGCATGGAGGGCGAGCTGATCGATAGGATCGGCAAGCTGCAGTTCAAGA
CACAGGTGGAGGAGTTTTACACCGCCTATTCTAAGTACCTGGTGCTGAGCTATCAGCCACAGTCCCAGAA
CCTGATCGTGAAGTACTTCAGCCCCGGCATCGTGGATATGCTGAACCTGAATATGCCTAATGGCCTGGTG
GCCCCAATCGTGGACAAGGATATCTTCAAGGTGCTGACAGAGCACTCCCCTTCCTCTGTGCCACGGACCT
TTAAGAACGTGGTGAGGGAAGGCATCAAAGCAGGCAGGGCCGTGTCTGTGGAGACAGGCCTGCTGACAGG
CATCGAGGAGATCAAGAAGTCTCAGAACATCTTCAGCGGCACCACAGCCAATCGGGAGAGAGGCTGGAAG
AAGGCCGAGGAGAAGTACGTGTGCCACTTTACCCCCTGTAAGGATGAGATGGGCAGGGTCGGCTGGGTGG
TGCTGACTGTCGCTCCTAAACTGGAAAGATTTGAATTCGGTGGTGGATCAGGTGGAGGATCTATGGTGAG
CAAGGGCGAGGAGGATAACATGGCCATCATCAAGGAGTTCATGCGCTTCAAGGTGCACATGGAGGGCTCC
GTGAACGGCCACGAGTTCGAGATCGAGGGCGAGGGCGAGGGCCGCCCCTACGAGGGCACCCAGACCGCCA
AGCTGAAGGTGACCAAGGGTGGCCCCCTGCCCTTCGCCTGGGACATCCTGTCCCCTCAGTTCATGTACGG
CTCCAAGGCCTACGTGAAGCACCCCGCCGACATCCCCGACTACTTGAAGCTGTCCTTCCCCGAGGGCTTC
AAGTGGGAGCGCGTGATGAACTTCGAGGACGGCGGCGTGGTGACCGTGACCCAGGACTCCTCCCTGCAGG
ACGGCGAGTTCATCTACAAGGTGAAGCTGCGCGGCACCAACTTCCCCTCCGACGGCCCCGTAATGCAGAA
GAAGACCATGGGCTGGGAGGCCTCCTCCGAGCGGATGTACCCCGAGGACGGCGCCCTGAAGGGCGAGATC
AAGCAGAGGCTGAAGCTGAAGGACGGCGGCCACTACGACGCTGAGGTCAAGACCACCTACAAGGCCAAGA
AGCCCGTGCAGCTGCCCGGCGCCTACAACGTCAACATCAAGTTGGACATCACCTCCCACAACGAGGACTA
CACCATCGTGGAACAGTACGAACGCGCCGAGGGCCGCCACTCCACCGGCGGCATGGACGAGCTGTACAAG
GGTGGTGGATCAGGTGGAGGATCTCAACCACTGAGATTACCAAGTCCTGAAGTATATCGTTTTGTAGTAA
AAGACTCTGAGGAAAACATTGTTTTTGAAGACAACTTGCAAAGTAGAAGTGGCATCCCCATTATTAAAGG
AGGAACTGTAGTGAAATTAATTGAAAGGTTAACATATCATATGTATGCAGATCCCAATTTTGTTCGTACT
TTTCTTACCACATATCGTTCATTTTGTAAACCACAGGAATTGCTGAGCTTACTGATTGAACGGTTTGAAA
TTCCAGAGCCAGAACCTACTGACGCAGACAAATTGGCAATAGAGAAAGGCGAGCAGCCAATCAGTGCAGA
CCTTAAAAGATTTCGCAAGGAATATGTCCAACCAGTACAACTTAGGATCTTAAATGTATTTCGGCATTGG
GTTGAACATCATTTTTATGACTTTGAAAGAGACTTGGAATTGCTTGAAAGACTAGAATCCTTCATTTCAA
GTGTAAGAGGGAAAGCTATGAAAAAATGGGTAGAGTCAATTGCTAAGATCATCAGGAGGAAGAAGCAAGC
TCAGGCAAACGGAGTAAGCCATAATATTACCTTTGAAAGTCCACCTCCACCAATTGAATGGCATATCAGC
AAACCAGGACAGTTTGAAACATTTGATCTCATGACACTTCATCCAATAGAAATTGCACGTCAGCTGACAC
TTTTGGAGTCTGATCTTTACAGGAAAGTTCAACCGTCTGAACTTGTAGGGAGTGTGTGGACCAAAGAAGA
TAAAGAAATAAATTCTCCAAATTTATTAAAAATGATTCGCCATACCACAAATCTCACCCTCTGGTTTGAA
AAATGCATTGTGGAAGCAGAAAATTTTGAAGAACGGGTGGCAGTACTAAGTAGAATTATAGAAATTCTGC
AAGTTTTTCAAGATTTGAATAATTTCAATGGCGTATTGGAGATAGTCAGTGCAGTAAATTCAGTGTCAGT
ATACAGACTAGACCATACCTTTGAGGCACTGCAGGAAAGGAAAAGGAAAATTTTGGACGAAGCTGTGGAA
TTAAGTCAAGATCACTTTAAAAAATACCTAGTAAAACTTAAGTCAATCAATCCACCTTGTGTGCCTTTTT
TTGGAATATATTTAACAAATATTCTGAAGACCGAAGAAGGGAATAATGATTTTTTAAAAAAGAAAGGGAA
AGATTTAATCAATTTCAGTAAGAGGAGGAAAGTAGCTGAAATTACTGGAGAAATTCAGCAGTATCAGAAT
CAGCCTTACTGTTTACGGATAGAACCAGATATGAGGAGATTCTTTGAAAACCTTAACCCCATGGGAAGTG
CATCTGAAAAAGAGTTTACAGATTATTTGTTCAACAAGTCACTAGAAATTGAACCTCGAAACTGCAAACA
GCCACCTCGATTTCCTAGGAAATCAACTTTTTCCTTAAAATCTCCTGGAATAAGGCCTAACACAGGCCGA
CATGGCTCTACCTAAGCGGCCGCAACTCCCACCTGCAACATGCGTGACTGACTGAGGCCGCGACTCTAGA
GTCGACCTGCAGGCATGCAAGCTTGATATCAAGCTTATCGATAATCAACCTCTGGATTACAAAATTTGTG
AAAGATTGACTGGTATTCTTAACTATGTTGCTCCTTTTACGCTATGTGGATACGCTGCTTTAATGCCTTT
GTATCATGCTATTGCTTCCCGTATGGCTTTCATTTTCTCCTCCTTGTATAAATCCTGGTTGCTGTCTCTT
TATGAGGAGTTGTGGCCCGTTGTCAGGCAACGTGGCGTGGTGTGCACTGTGTTTGCTGACGCAACCCCCA
CTGGTTGGGGCATTGCCACCACCTGTCAGCTCCTTTCCGGGACTTTCGCTTTCCCCCTCCCTATTGCCAC
GGCGGAACTCATCGCCGCCTGCCTTGCCCGCTGCTGGACAGGGGCTCGGCTGTTGGGCACTGACAATTCC
GTGGTGTTGTCGGGGAAATCATCGTCCTTTCCTTGGCTGCTCGCCTGTGTTGCCACCTGGATTCTGCGCG
GGACGTCCTTCTGCTACGTCCCTTCGGCCCTCAATCCAGCGGACCTTCCTTCCCGCGGCCTGCTGCCGGC
TCTGCGGCCTCTTCCGCGTCTTCGCCTTCGCCCTCAGACGAGTCGGATCTCCCTTTGGGCCGCCTCCCCG
CATCGATACCGTCGACCTCGAGGGAATTAATTTGAGCTCGGTACCTTTAAGACCAATGACTTACAAGGCA
GCTGTAGATCTTAGCCACTTTTTAAAAGAAAAGGGGGGACTGGAAGGGCTAATTCACTCCCAACGAAGAC
AAGATCTGCTTTTTGCTTGTACTGGGTCTCTCTGGTTAGACCAGATCTGAGCCTGGGAGCTCTCTGGCTA
ACTAGGGAACCCACTGCTTAAGCCTCAATAAAGCTTGCCTTGAGTGCTTCAAGTAGTGTGTGCCCGTCTG
TTGTGTGACTCTGGTAACTAGAGATCCCTCAGACCCTTTTAGTCAGTGTGGAAAATCTCTAGCAGCATCT
AGAATTAATTCCGTGTATTCTATAGTGTCACCTAAATCGTATGTGTATGATACATAAGGTTATGTATTAA
TTGTAGCCGCGTTCTAACGACAATATGTACAAGCCTAATTGTGTAGCATCTGGCTTACTGAAGCAGACCC
TATCATCTCTCTCGTAAACTGCCGTCAGAGTCGGTTTGGTTGGACGAACCTTCTGAGTTTCTGGTAACGC
CGTCCCGCACCCGGAAATGGTCAGCGAACCAATCAGCAGGGTCATCGCTAGCCAGATCCTCTACGCCGGA
CGCATCGTGGCCGGCATCACCGGCGCCACAGGTGCGGTTGCTGGCGCCTATATCGCCGACATCACCGATG
GGGAAGATCGGGCTCGCCACTTCGGGCTCATGAGCGCTTGTTTCGGCGTGGGTATGGTGGCAGGCCCCGT
GGCCGGGGGACTGTTGGGCGCCATCTCCTTGCATGCACCATTCCTTGCGGCGGCGGTGCTCAACGGCCTC
AACCTACTACTGGGCTGCTTCCTAATGCAGGAGTCGCATAAGGGAGAGCGTCGAATGGTGCACTCTCAGT
ACAATCTGCTCTGATGCCGCATAGTTAAGCCAGCCCCGACACCCGCCAACACCCGCTGACGCGCCCTGAC
GGGCTTGTCTGCTCCCGGCATCCGCTTACAGACAAGCTGTGACCGTCTCCGGGAGCTGCATGTGTCAGAG
GTTTTCACCGTCATCACCGAAACGCGCGAGACGAAAGGGCCTCGTGATACGCCTATTTTTATAGGTTAAT
GTCATGATAATAATGGTTTCTTAGACGTCAGGTGGCACTTTTCGGGGAAATGTGCGCGGAACCCCTATTT
GTTTATTTTTCTAAATACATTCAAATATGTATCCGCTCATGAGACAATAACCCTGATAAATGCTTCAATA
ATATTGAAAAAGGAAGAGTATGAGTATTCAACATTTCCGTGTCGCCCTTATTCCCTTTTTTGCGGCATTT
TGCCTTCCTGTTTTTGCTCACCCAGAAACGCTGGTGAAAGTAAAAGATGCTGAAGATCAGTTGGGTGCAC
GAGTGGGTTACATCGAACTGGATCTCAACAGCGGTAAGATCCTTGAGAGTTTTCGCCCCGAAGAACGTTT
TCCAATGATGAGCACTTTTAAAGTTCTGCTATGTGGCGCGGTATTATCCCGTATTGACGCCGGGCAAGAG
CAACTCGGTCGCCGCATACACTATTCTCAGAATGACTTGGTTGAGTACTCACCAGTCACAGAAAAGCATC
TTACGGATGGCATGACAGTAAGAGAATTATGCAGTGCTGCCATAACCATGAGTGATAACACTGCGGCCAA
CTTACTTCTGACAACGATCGGAGGACCGAAGGAGCTAACCGCTTTTTTGCACAACATGGGGGATCATGTA
ACTCGCCTTGATCGTTGGGAACCGGAGCTGAATGAAGCCATACCAAACGACGAGCGTGACACCACGATGC
CTGTAGCAATGGCAACAACGTTGCGCAAACTATTAACTGGCGAACTACTTACTCTAGCTTCCCGGCAACA
ATTAATAGACTGGATGGAGGCGGATAAAGTTGCAGGACCACTTCTGCGCTCGGCCCTTCCGGCTGGCTGG
TTTATTGCTGATAAATCTGGAGCCGGTGAGCGTGGGTCTCGCGGTATCATTGCAGCACTGGGGCCAGATG
GTAAGCCCTCCCGTATCGTAGTTATCTACACGACGGGGAGTCAGGCAACTATGGATGAACGAAATAGACA
GATCGCTGAGATAGGTGCCTCACTGATTAAGCATTGGTAACTGTCAGACCAAGTTTACTCATATATACTT
TAGATTGATTTAAAACTTCATTTTTAATTTAAAAGGATCTAGGTGAAGATCCTTTTTGATAATCTCATGA
CCAAAATCCCTTAACGTGAGTTTTCGTTCCACTGAGCGTCAGACCCCGTAGAAAAGATCAAAGGATCTTC
TTGAGATCCTTTTTTTCTGCGCGTAATCTGCTGCTTGCAAACAAAAAAACCACCGCTACCAGCGGTGGTT
TGTTTGCCGGATCAAGAGCTACCAACTCTTTTTCCGAAGGTAACTGGCTTCAGCAGAGCGCAGATACCAA
ATACTGTTCTTCTAGTGTAGCCGTAGTTAGGCCACCACTTCAAGAACTCTGTAGCACCGCCTACATACCT
CGCTCTGCTAATCCTGTTACCAGTGGCTGCTGCCAGTGGCGATAAGTCGTGTCTTACCGGGTTGGACTCA
AGACGATAGTTACCGGATAAGGCGCAGCGGTCGGGCTGAACGGGGGGTTCGTGCACACAGCCCAGCTTGG
AGCGAACGACCTACACCGAACTGAGATACCTACAGCGTGAGCTATGAGAAAGCGCCACGCTTCCCGAAGG
GAGAAAGGCGGACAGGTATCCGGTAAGCGGCAGGGTCGGAACAGGAGAGCGCACGAGGGAGCTTCCAGGG
GGAAACGCCTGGTATCTTTATAGTCCTGTCGGGTTTCGCCACCTCTGACTTGAGCGTCGATTTTTGTGAT
GCTCGTCAGGGGGGCGGAGCCTATGGAAAAACGCCAGCAACGCGGCCTTTTTACGGTTCCTGGCCTTTTG
CTGGCCTTTTGCTCACATGTTCTTTCCTGCGTTATCCCCTGATTCTGTGGATAACCGTATTACCGCCTTT
GAGTGAGCTGATACCGCTCGCCGCAGCCGAACGACCGAGCGCAGCGAGTCAGTGAGCGAGGAAGCGGAAG
AGCGCCCAATACGCAAACCGCCTCTCCCCGCGCGTTGGCCGATTCATTAATGCAGCTGTGGAATGTGTGT
CAGTTAGGGTGTGGAAAGTCCCCAGGCTCCCCAGCAGGCAGAAGTATGCAAAGCATGCATCTCAATTAGT
CAGCAACCAGGTGTGGAAAGTCCCCAGGCTCCCCAGCAGGCAGAAGTATGCAAAGCATGCATCTCAATTA
GTCAGCAACCATAGTCCCGCCCCTAACTCCGCCCATCCCGCCCCTAACTCCGCCCAGTTCCGCCCATTCT
CCGCCCCATGGCTGACTAATTTTTTTTATTTATGCAGAGGCCGAGGCCGCCTCGGCCTCTGAGCTATTCC
AGAAGTAGTGAGGAGGCTTTTTTGGAGGCCTAGGCTTTTGCAAAAAGCTTGGACACAAGACAGGCTTGCG
AGATATGTTTGAGAATACCACTTTATCCCGCGTCAGGGAGAGGCAGTGCGTAAAAAGACGCGGACTCATG
TGAAATACTGGTTTTTAGTGCGCCAGATCTCTATAATCTCGCGCAACCTATTTTCCCCTCGAACACTTTT
TAAGCCGTAGATAAACAGGCTGGGACACTTCACATGAGCGAAAAATACATCGTCACCTGGGACATGTTGC
AGATCCATGCACGTAAACTCGCAAGCCGACTGATGCCTTCTGAACAATGGAAAGGCATTATTGCCGTAAG
CCGTGGCGGTCTGTACCGGGTGCGTTACTGGCGCGTGAACTGGGTATTCGTCATGTCGATACCGTTTGTA
TTTCCAGCTACGATCACGACAACCAGCGCGAGCTTAAAGTGCTGAAACGCGCAGAAGGCGATGGCGAAGG
CTTCATCGTTATTGATGACCTGGTGGATACCGGTGGTACTGCGGTTGCGATTCGTGAAATGTATCCAAAA
GCGCACTTTGTCACCATCTTCGCAAAACCGGCTGGTCGTCCGCTGGTTGATGACTATGTTGTTGATATCC
CGCAAGATACCTGGATTGAACAGCCGTGGGATATGGGCGTCGTATTCGTCCCGCCAATCTCCGGTCGCTA
ATCTTTTCAACGCCTGGCACTGCCGGGCGTTGTTCTTTTTAACTTCAGGCGGGTTACAATAGTTTCCAGT
AAGTATTCTGGAGGCTGCATCCATGACACAGGCAAACCTGAGCGAAACCCTGTTCAAACCCCGCTTTAAA
CATCCTGAAACCTCGACGCTAGTCCGCCGCTTTAATCACGGCGCACAACCGCCTGTGCAGTCGGCCCTTG
ATGGTAAAACCATCCCTCACTGGTATCGCATGATTAACCGTCTGATGTGGATCTGGCGCGGCATTGACCC
ACGCGAAATCCTCGACGTCCAGGCACGTATTGTGATGAGCGATGCCGAACGTACCGACGATGATTTATAC
GATACGGTGATTGGCTACCGTGGCGGCAACTGGATTTATGAGTGGGCCCCGGATCTTTGTGAAGGAACCT
TACTTCTGTGGTGTGACATAATTGGACAAACTACCTACAGAGATTTAAAGCTCTAAGGTAAATATAAAAT
TTTTAAGTGTATAATGTGTTAAACTACTGATTCTAATTGTTTGTGTATTTTAGATTCCAACCTATGGAAC
TGATGAATGGGAGCAGTGGTGGAATGCCTTTAATGAGGAAAACCTGTTTTGCTCAGAAGAAATGCCATCT
AGTGATGATGAGGCTACTGCTGACTCTCAACATTCTACTCCTCCAAAAAAGAAGAGAAAGGTAGAAGACC
CCAAGGACTTTCCTTCAGAATTGCTAAGTTTTTTGAGTCATGCTGTGTTTAGTAATAGAACTCTTGCTTG
CTTTGCTATTTACACCACAAAGGAAAAAGCTGCACTGCTATACAAGAAAATTATGGAAAAATATTCTGTA
ACCTTTATAAGTAGGCATAACAGTTATAATCATAACATACTGTTTTTTCTTACTCCACACAGGCATAGAG
TGTCTGCTATTAATAACTATGCTCAAAAATTGTGTACCTTTAGCTTTTTAATTTGTAAAGGGGTTAATAA
GGAATATTTGATGTATAGTGCCTTGACTAGAGATCATAATCAGCCATACCACATTTGTAGAGGTTTTACT
TGCTTTAAAAAACCTCCCACACCTCCCCCTGAACCTGAAACATAAAATGAATGCAATTGTTGTTGTTAAC
TTGTTTATTGCAGCTTATAATGGTTACAAATAAAGCAATAGCATCACAAATTTCACAAATAAAGCATTTT
TTTCACTGCATTCTAGTTGTGGTTTGTCCAAACTCATCAATGTATCTTATCATGTCTGGATCAACTGGAT
AACTCAAGCTAACCAAAATCATCCCAAACTTCCCACCCCATACCCTATTACCACTGCCAATTACCTGTGG
TTTCATTTACTCTAAACCTGTGATTCCTCTGAATTATTTTCATTTTAAAGAAATTGTATTTGTTAAATAT
GTACTACAAACTTAGTAGTTGGAAGGGCTAATTCACTCCCAAAGAAGACAAGATATCCTTGATCTGTGGA
TCTACCACACACAAGGCTACTTCCCTGATTAGCAGAACTACACACCAGGGCCAGGGGTCAGATATCCACT
GACCTTTGGATGGTGCTACAAGCTAGTACCAGTTGAGCCAGATAAGGTAGAAGAGGCCAATAAAGGAGAG
AACACCAGCTTGTTACACCCTGTGAGCCTGCATGGGATGGATGACCCGGAGAGAGAAGTGTTAGAGTGGA
GGTTTGACAGCCGCCTAGCATTTCATCACGTGGCCCGAGAGCTGCATCCGGAGTACTTCAAGAACTGCTG
ATATCGAGCTTGCTACAAGGGACTTTCCGCTGGGGACTTTCCAGGGAGGCGTGGCCTGGGCGGGACTGGG
GAGTGGCGAGCCCTCAGATCCTGCATATAAGCAGCTGCTTTTTGCCTGTACTGGGTCTCTCTGGTTAGAC
CAGATCTGAGCCTGGGAGCTCTCTGGCTAACTAGGGAACCCACTGCTTAAGCCTCAATAAAGCTTGCCTT
GAGTGCTTCAAGTAGTGTGTGCCCGTCTGTTGTGTGACTCTGGTAACTAGAGATCCCTCAGACCCTTTTA
GTCAGTGTGGAAAATCTCTAGCAGTGGCGCCCGAACAGGGACTTGAAAGCGAAAGGGAAACCAGAGGAGC
TCTCTCGACGCAGGACTCGGCTTGCTGAAGCGCGCACGGCAAGAGGCGAGGGGCGGCGACTGGTGAGTAC
GCCAAAAATTTTGACTAGCGGAGGCTAGAAGGAGAGAGATGGGTGCGAGAGCGTCAGTATTAAGCGGGGG
AGAATTAGATCGCGATGGGAAAAAATTCGGTTAAGGCCAGGGGGAAAGAAAAAATATAAATTAAAACATA
TAGTATGGGCAAGCAGGGAGCTAGAACGATTCGCAGTTAATCCTGGCCTGTTAGAAACATCAGAAGGCTG
TAGACAAATACTGGGACAGCTACAACCATCCCTTCAGACAGGATCAGAAGAACTTAGATCATTATATAAT
ACAGTAGCAACCCTCTATTGTGTGCATCAAAGGATAGAGATAAAAGACACCAAGGAAGCTTTAGACAAGA
TAGAGGAAGAGCAAAACAAAAGTAAGACCACCGCACAGCAAGCGGCCGGCCGCTGATCTTCAGACCTGGA
GGAGGAGATATGAGGGACAATTGGAGAAGTGAATTATATAAATATAAAGTAGTAAAAATTGAACCATTAG
GAGTAGCACCCACCAAGGCAAAGAGAAGAGTGGTGCAGAGAGAAAAAAGAGCAGTGGGAATAGGAGCTTT
GTTCCTTGGGTTCTTGGGAGCAGCAGGAAGCACTATGGGCGCAGCGTCAATGACGCTGACGGTACAGGCC
AGACAATTATTGTCTGGTATAGTGCAGCAGCAGAACAATTTGCTGAGGGCTATTGAGGCGCAACAGCATC
TGTTGCAACTCACAGTCTGGGGCATCAAGCAGCTCCAGGCAAGAATCCTGGCTGTGGAAAGATACCTAAA
GGATCAACAGCTCCTGGGGATTTGGGGTTGCTCTGGAAAACTCATTTGCACCACTGCTGTGCCTTGGAAT
GCTAGTTGGAGTAATAAATCTCTGGAACAGATTTGGAATCACACGACCTGGATGGAGTGGGACAGAGAAA
TTAACAATTACACAAGCTTAATACACTCCTTAATTGAAGAATCGCAAAACCAGCAAGAAAAGAATGAACA
AGAATTATTGGAATTAGATAAATGGGCAAGTTTGTGGAATTGGTTTAACATAACAAATTGGCTGTGGTAT
ATAAAATTATTCATAATGATAGTAGGAGGCTTGGTAGGTTTAAGAATAGTTTTTGCTGTACTTTCTATAG
TGAATAGAGTTAGGCAGGGATATTCACCATTATCGTTTCAGACCCACCTCCCAACCCCGAGGGGACCCGA
CAGGCCCGAAGGAATAGAAGAAGAAGGTGGAGAGAGAGACAGAGACAGATCCATTCGATTAGTGAACGGA
TCTCGACGGTATCGCCAAATGGCAGTATTCATCCACAATTTTAAAAGAAAAGGGGGGATTGGGGGGTACA
GTGCAGGGGAAAGAATAGTAGACATAATAGCAACAGACATACAAACTAAAGAATTACAAAAACAAATTAC
AAAAATTCAAAATTTTCGGGTTTATTACAGGGACAGCAGAGATCCAGTTTGGATCGATAAGCTTGATATC
GAATTCCTGCAGCCCCGATAAAATAAAAGATTTTATTTAGTCTCCAGAAAAAGGGGGGAATGAAAGACCC
CACCTGTAGGTTTGGCAAGCTAGCTGCAGTAACGCCATTTTGCAAGGCATGGAAAAATACCAAACCAAGA
ATAGAGAAGTTCAGATCAAGGGCGGGTACATGAAAATAGCTAACGTTGGGCCAAACAGGATATCTGCGGT
GAGCAGTTTCGGCCCCGGCCCGGGGCCAAGAACAGATGGTCACCGCAGTTTCGGCCCCGGCCCGAGGCCA
AGAACAGATGGTCCCCAGATATGGCCCAACCCTCAGCAGTTTCTTAAGACCCATCAGATGTTTCCAGGCT
CCCCCAAGGACCTGAAATGACCCTGCGCCTTATTTGAATTAACCAATCAGCCTGCTTCTCGCTTCTGTTC
GCGCGCTTCTGCTTCCCGAGCTCTATAAAAGAGCTCACAACCCCTCACTCGGCGCGCCAGTCCTCCGACA
GACTGAGTCGCCCGGGGGGGATCTGGAGCTCTCGAGAATTCTCACGCGTATGGAATCGAATCAATCTAAC
AACGGTGGATCGGGAAACGCAGCATTGAATCGTGGGGGCCGTTACGTACCACCACACTTGAGAGGCGGAG
ATGGTGGTGCCGCCGCTGCTGCCTCAGCCGGAGGCGACGACAGACGCGGTGGGGCCGGGGGTGGTGGCTA
TCGTAGAGGTGGTGGAAATTCAGGGGGCGGCGGCGGAGGAGGCTACGATCGTGGATACAACGACAACCGG
GATGACCGTGACAATCGGGGCGGCTCCGGCGGTTATGGCCGGGACAGAAATTACGAGGATCGCGGTTATA
ACGGGGGTGGT
